Addgene plasmid #228204: pET26b-T4gp45
Purpose: Expression in BL21(DE3) of WT T4 clamp
Depositing lab: Stephen Benkovic. Depositing organization: Pennsylvania State University.
Backbone
  Vector backbone: pET26b
  Backbone manufacturer: Novagen
  Vector type: Bacterial Expression
Growth in bacteria
  Bacterial resistance: Kanamycin, 50 μg/mL
  Growth temperature: 37°C
  Growth strain: DH5alpha
  Copy number: Unknown
Gene/Insert
  Gene/Insert name: 45
  Species: Escherichia phage T4
  Entrez Gene: 45 (a.k.a. T4p051)
  Promoter: T7
  Cloning method: Restriction Enzyme; 5′ cloning site NdeI (unknown if destroyed); 3′ cloning site BamHI (unknown if destroyed)
  Sequencing primers: 5′ TAATACGACTCACTATAGGG
Terms and licenses: Academic/Nonprofit Terms; Industry Terms: Not Available to Industry
How to cite: pET26b-T4gp45 was a gift from Stephen Benkovic (Addgene plasmid # 228204 ; http://n2t.net/addgene:228204 ; RRID:Addgene_228204)
