[The description below was written by a language model from this plasmid's Addgene catalogue record and pLannotate feature annotations shown in this document.]
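Description:
pET26b-T4gp45 is a bacterial expression plasmid built on the Novagen pET26b backbone for producing the wild-type sliding clamp of bacteriophage T4, the product of gene 45. The sequenced record is about 6 kb. It is maintained in E. coli through a ColE1/pBR322-type origin accompanied by the bom region and the rop gene, which together are characteristic of pBR322-derived pET vectors with moderated copy number (the catalogue lists copy number as unknown). Selection is by kanamycin, through an aminoglycoside phosphotransferase gene. An f1 origin is also present, and short tetracycline-resistance fragments flanking the lacI region appear to be non-functional backbone remnants.

The gene 45 coding sequence was inserted between NdeI and BamHI, placing it directly downstream of the T7 promoter, a lac operator and the strong T7 gene 10 ribosome binding site, with a T7 terminator at the end of the unit. Cloning at NdeI typically removes the pelB periplasmic leader that pET26b normally supplies, and no leader is annotated here. The plasmid-borne lacI gene supplies repressor to keep the promoter quiet until IPTG is added in a host that provides T7 RNA polymerase, such as BL21(DE3), the stated expression strain. A His-tag sequence from the vector is annotated roughly 50 nt downstream of the clamp reading frame. The record does not state whether it is fused to the protein, although the gap and the "WT" designation suggest the protein may be untagged. The gp45 clamp tethers the T4 DNA polymerase to DNA to increase replication processivity, so the purified protein would suit biochemical studies of the T4 replisome.
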