Features (pLannotate 1.2.2; 19 found; start..end, strand, type, name):
     12..440     +  rep_origin     f1 ori (sequence partly withheld): f1 bacteriophage origin of replication; arrow indicates direction of (+) strand synthesis
    493..550     +  promoter       AmpR promoter (fragment): bla
    559..1374    -  CDS            KanR: aminoglycoside phosphotransferase; aph(3')-Ia; confers resistance to kanamycin in bacteria or G418 (Geneticin®) in eukaryotes
   1496..2084    +  rep_origin     ori: high-copy-number ColE1/pMB1/pBR322/pUC origin of replication
   2270..2409    -  misc_feature   bom: basis of mobility region from pBR322
   2511..2702    -  CDS            rop: Rop protein, which maintains plasmids at low copy number; rop
   2719..3099    +  CDS            YPB1_ECOLX: Protein predicted: Swiss-Prot protein existence level 4. From Escherichia coli.
   3171..3462    -  CDS            TcR (fragment): tetracycline efflux protein; tet; confers resistance to tetracycline
   3477..3498    -  protein_bind   CAP binding site: CAP binding activates transcription in the presence of cAMP. E. coli catabolite activator protein
   3511..4593    -  CDS            lacI: lac repressor; lacI; The lac repressor binds to the lac operator to inhibit transcription in E. coli. This inhibition can be relieved by adding lactose or isopropyl-β-D-thiogalactopyranoside (IPTG).
   4594..4671    -  promoter       lacI promoter: lacI
   4679..4958    -  CDS            TcR (fragment): tetracycline efflux protein; tet; confers resistance to tetracycline
   4980..4998    +  promoter       T7 promoter: promoter for bacteriophage T7 RNA polymerase
   4999..5023    +  protein_bind   lac operator: The lac repressor binds to the lac operator to inhibit transcription in E. coli. This inhibition can be relieved by adding lactose or isopropyl-β-D-thiogalactopyranoside (IPTG). lac repressor encoded by lacI
   5038..5060    +  RBS            RBS: efficient ribosome binding site from bacteriophage T7 gene 10 (Olins and Rangwala, 1989)
   5068..5751    +  CDS            45: DPA5_BPT4 - Experimental evidence at protein level: Swiss-Prot protein existence level 1. Replisome processivity clamp subunit that increases the processivity of DNA synthesis. Responsible for tethering the catalytic subunit of DNA polymerase to DNA during high-speed replication. From Enterobacteria phage T4 (Bacteriophage T4).
   5804..5821    +  CDS            9xHis (fragment): 9xHis affinity tag
   5831..5880    +  CDS            SET1 (fragment): solubility-enhancement tag derived from T7 phage gene 10B
   5888..5935    +  terminator     T7 terminator: transcription terminator for bacteriophage T7 RNA polymerase
>Addgene plasmid #228204 | pET26b-T4gp45 | addgene full sequence | sequence record 453907 | Addgene NGS Result
TGGCGAATGGG
[124 nt withheld, positions 12-135]
C
[91 nt withheld, positions 137-227]
A
[49 nt withheld, positions 229-277]
CCTTTGACGTTGGAGTCCACGTTCTTT
[37 nt withheld, positions 305-341]
ACCCTATCTCGGTCTATTCTTTTGATTTATAAGGGATTTTGCCGATTTCGGCCTATTGGTTAAAAAATGA
GCTGATTTAACAAAAATTTAACGCGAATTTTAACAAAATATTAACGCTTACAATTTAGGTGGCACTTTTC
GGGGAAATGTGCGCGGAACCCCTATTTGTTTATTTTTCTAAATACATTCAAATATGTATCCGCTCATGAA
TTAATTCTTAGAAAAACTCATCGAGCATCAAATGAAACTGCAATTTATTCATATCAGGATTATCAATACC
ATATTTTTGAAAAAGCCGTTTCTGTAATGAAGGAGAAAACTCACCGAGGCAGTTCCATAGGATGGCAAGA
TCCTGGTATCGGTCTGCGATTCCGACTCGTCCAACATCAATACAACCTATTAATTTCCCCTCGTCAAAAA
TAAGGTTATCAAGTGAGAAATCACCATGAGTGACGACTGAATCCGGTGAGAATGGCAAAAGTTTATGCAT
TTCTTTCCAGACTTGTTCAACAGGCCAGCCATTACGCTCGTCATCAAAATCACTCGCATCAACCAAACCG
TTATTCATTCGTGATTGCGCCTGAGCGAGACGAAATACGCGATCGCTGTTAAAAGGACAATTACAAACAG
GAATCGAATGCAACCGGCGCAGGAACACTGCCAGCGCATCAACAATATTTTCACCTGAATCAGGATATTC
TTCTAATACCTGGAATGCTGTTTTCCCGGGGATCGCAGTGGTGAGTAACCATGCATCATCAGGAGTACGG
ATAAAATGCTTGATGGTCGGAAGAGGCATAAATTCCGTCAGCCAGTTTAGTCTGACCATCTCATCTGTAA
CATCATTGGCAACGCTACCTTTGCCATGTTTCAGAAACAACTCTGGCGCATCGGGCTTCCCATACAATCG
ATAGATTGTCGCACCTGATTGCCCGACATTATCGCGAGCCCATTTATACCCATATAAATCAGCATCCATG
TTGGAATTTAATCGCGGCCTAGAGCAAGACGTTTCCCGTTGAATATGGCTCATAACACCCCTTGTATTAC
TGTTTATGTAAGCAGACAGTTTTATTGTTCATGACCAAAATCCCTTAACGTGAGTTTTCGTTCCACTGAG
CGTCAGACCCCGTAGAAAAGATCAAAGGATCTTCTTGAGATCCTTTTTTTCTGCGCGTAATCTGCTGCTT
GCAAACAAAAAAACCACCGCTACCAGCGGTGGTTTGTTTGCCGGATCAAGAGCTACCAACTCTTTTTCCG
AAGGTAACTGGCTTCAGCAGAGCGCAGATACCAAATACTGTCCTTCTAGTGTAGCCGTAGTTAGGCCACC
ACTTCAAGAACTCTGTAGCACCGCCTACATACCTCGCTCTGCTAATCCTGTTACCAGTGGCTGCTGCCAG
TGGCGATAAGTCGTGTCTTACCGGGTTGGACTCAAGACGATAGTTACCGGATAAGGCGCAGCGGTCGGGC
TGAACGGGGGGTTCGTGCACACAGCCCAGCTTGGAGCGAACGACCTACACCGAACTGAGATACCTACAGC
GTGAGCTATGAGAAAGCGCCACGCTTCCCGAAGGGAGAAAGGCGGACAGGTATCCGGTAAGCGGCAGGGT
CGGAACAGGAGAGCGCACGAGGGAGCTTCCAGGGGGAAACGCCTGGTATCTTTATAGTCCTGTCGGGTTT
CGCCACCTCTGACTTGAGCGTCGATTTTTGTGATGCTCGTCAGGGGGGCGGAGCCTATGGAAAAACGCCA
GCAACGCGGCCTTTTTACGGTTCCTGGCCTTTTGCTGGCCTTTTGCTCACATGTTCTTTCCTGCGTTATC
CCCTGATTCTGTGGATAACCGTATTACCGCCTTTGAGTGAGCTGATACCGCTCGCCGCAGCCGAACGACC
GAGCGCAGCGAGTCAGTGAGCGAGGAAGCGGAAGAGCGCCTGATGCGGTATTTTCTCCTTACGCATCTGT
GCGGTATTTCACACCGCAATGGTGCACTCTCAGTACAATCTGCTCTGATGCCGCATAGTTAAGCCAGTAT
ACACTCCGCTATCGCTACGTGACTGGGTCATGGCTGCGCCCCGACACCCGCCAACACCCGCTGACGCGCC
CTGACGGGCTTGTCTGCTCCCGGCATCCGCTTACAGACAAGCTGTGACCGTCTCCGGGAGCTGCATGTGT
CAGAGGTTTTCACCGTCATCACCGAAACGCGCGAGGCAGCTGCGGTAAAGCTCATCAGCGTGGTCGTGAA
GCGATTCACAGATGTCTGCCTGTTCATCCGCGTCCAGCTCGTTGAGTTTCTCCAGAAGCGTTAATGTCTG
GCTTCTGATAAAGCGGGCCATGTTAAGGGCGGTTTTTTCCTGTTTGGTCACTGATGCCTCCGTGTAAGGG
GGATTTCTGTTCATGGGGGTAATGATACCGATGAAACGAGAGAGGATGCTCACGATACGGGTTACTGATG
ATGAACATGCCCGGTTACTGGAACGTTGTGAGGGTAAACAACTGGCGGTATGGATGCGGCGGGACCAGAG
AAAAATCACTCAGGGTCAATGCCAGCGCTTCGTTAATACAGATGTAGGTGTTCCACAGGGTAGCCAGCAG
CATCCTGCGATGCAGATCCGGAACATAATGGTGCAGGGCGCTGACTTCCGCGTTTCCAGACTTTACGAAA
CACGGAAACCGAAGACCATTCATGTTGTTGCTCAGGTCGCAGACGTTTTGCAGCAGCAGTCGCTTCACGT
TCGCTCGCGTATCGGTGATTCATTCTGCTAACCAGTAAGGCAACCCCGCCAGCCTAGCCGGGTCCTCAAC
GACAGGAGCACGATCATGCGCACCCGTGGGGCCGCCATGCCGGCGATAATGGCCTGCTTCTCGCCGAAAC
GTTTGGTGGCGGGACCAGTGACGAAGGCTTGAGCGAGGGCGTGCAAGATTCCGAATACCGCAAGCGACAG
GCCGATCATCGTCGCGCTCCAGCGAAAGCGGTCCTCGCCGAAAATGACCCAGAGCGCTGCCGGCACCTGT
CCTACGAGTTGCATGATAAAGAAGACAGTCATAAGTGCGGCGACGATAGTCATGCCCCGCGCCCACCGGA
AGGAGCTGACTGGGTTGAAGGCTCTCAAGGGCATCGGTCGAGATCCCGGTGCCTAATGAGTGAGCTAACT
TACATTAATTGCGTTGCGCTCACTGCCCGCTTTCCAGTCGGGAAACCTGTCGTGCCAGCTGCATTAATGA
ATCGGCCAACGCGCGGGGAGAGGCGGTTTGCGTATTGGGCGCCAGGGTGGTTTTTCTTTTCACCAGTGAG
ACGGGCAACAGCTGATTGCCCTTCACCGCCTGGCCCTGAGAGAGTTGCAGCAAGCGGTCCACGCTGGTTT
GCCCCAGCAGGCGAAAATCCTGTTTGATGGTGGTTAACGGCGGGATATAACATGAGCTGTCTTCGGTATC
GTCGTATCCCACTACCGAGATATCCGCACCAACGCGCAGCCCGGACTCGGTAATGGCGCGCATTGCGCCC
AGCGCCATCTGATCGTTGGCAACCAGCATCGCAGTGGGAACGATGCCCTCATTCAGCATTTGCATGGTTT
GTTGAAAACCGGACATGGCACTCCAGTCGCCTTCCCGTTCCGCTATCGGCTGAATTTGATTGCGAGTGAG
ATATTTATGCCAGCCAGCCAGACGCAGACGCGCCGAGACAGAACTTAATGGGCCCGCTAACAGCGCGATT
TGCTGGTGACCCAATGCGACCAGATGCTCCACGCCCAGTCGCGTACCGTCTTCATGGGAGAAAATAATAC
TGTTGATGGGTGTCTGGTCAGAGACATCAAGAAATAACGCCGGAACATTAGTGCAGGCAGCTTCCACAGC
AATGGCATCCTGGTCATCCAGCGGATAGTTAATGATCAGCCCACTGACGCGTTGCGCGAGAAGATTGTGC
ACCGCCGCTTTACAGGCTTCGACGCCGCTTCGTTCTACCATCGACACCACCACGCTGGCACCCAGTTGAT
CGGCGCGAGATTTAATCGCCGCGACAATTTGCGACGGCGCGTGCAGGGCCAGACTGGAGGTGGCAACGCC
AATCAGCAACGACTGTTTGCCCGCCAGTTGTTGTGCCACGCGGTTGGGAATGTAATTCAGCTCCGCCATC
GCCGCTTCCACTTTTTCCCGCGTTTTCGCAGAAACGTGGCTGGCCTGGTTCACCACGCGGGAAACGGTCT
GATAAGAGACACCGGCATACTCTGCGACATCGTATAACGTTACTGGTTTCACATTCACCACCCTGAATTG
ACTCTCTTCCGGGCGCTATCATGCCATACCGCGAAAGGTTTTGCGCCATTCGATGGTGTCCGGGATCTCG
ACGCTCTCCCTTATGCGACTCCTGCATTAGGAAGCAGCCCAGTAGTAGGTTGAGGCCGTTGAGCACCGCC
GCCGCAAGGAATGGTGCATGCAAGGAGATGGCGCCCAACAGTCCCCCGGCCACGGGGCCTGCCACCATAC
CCACGCCGAAACAAGCGCTCATGAGCCCGAAGTGGCGAGCCCGATCTTCCCCATCGGTGATGTCGGCGAT
ATAGGCGCCAGCAACCGCACCTGTGGCGCCGGTGATGCCGGCCACGATGCGTCCGGCGTAGAGGATCGAG
ATCTCGATCCCGCGAAATTAATACGACTCACTATAGGGGAATTGTGAGCGGATAACAATTCCCCTCTAGA
AATAATTTTGTTTAACTTTAAGAAGGAGATATACATATGAAACTGTCTAAAGATACTACTGCTCTGCTTA
AAAATTTCGCTACTATTAACTCTGGTATTATGCTTAAATCCGGTCAATTTATTATGACTCGCGCAGTTAA
TGGTACAACTTATGCGGAAGCAAATATTTCTGACGTTATTGATTTTGATGTAGCAATTTACGATTTGAAC
GGTTTTCTCGGTATTCTGTCTTTAGTTAATGATGATGCAGAAATTTCCCAGTCAGAAGATGGAAATATTA
AAATTGCTGATGCCCGCTCAACAATTTTTTGGCCAGCAGCCGATCCGAGTACAGTAGTTGCTCCTAATAA
ACCAATTCCATTCCCGGTAGCATCTGCTGTTACTGAAATTAAAGCTGAAGACCTTCAACAGCTGTTGCGT
GTATCTCGTGGTCTGCAAATTGATACAATTGCTATCACGGTAAAAGAAGGTAAAATCGTAATTAACGGTT
TTAATAAAGTAGAAGATTCTGCTCTGACCCGTGTTAAATATTCTTTGACTCTTGGTGATTATGATGGTGA
AAATACATTTAATTTCATTATCAATATGGCAAATATGAAAATGCAACCAGGAAATTATAAACTTCTGCTT
TGGGCAAAAGGTAAACAAGGTGCTGCTAAATTTGAAGGTGAACACGCGAATTATGTGGTAGCTCTTGAAG
CTGATTCTACCCACGATTTTTAATAGGGATCCGAATTCGAGCTCCGTCGACAAGCTTGCGGCCGCACTCG
AGCACCACCACCACCACCACTGAGATCCGGCTGCTAACAAAGCCCGAAAGGAAGCTGAGTTGGCTGCTGC
CACCGCTGAGCAATAACTAGCATAACCCCTTGGGGCCTCTAAACGGGTCTTGAGGGGTTTTTTGCTGAAA
GGAGGAACTATATCCGGAT
